Addgene plasmid #207160: pcDNA3.1(+)Gγ2-LSS-mKATE2(N)
Purpose: Part of REGA-SIGN, a NanoBRET-based G protein biosensor. It encodes GNG2 tagged with LSS-mKATE2 to be paired with one of the GNA
Depositing lab: Dominique Schols & Tom Van Loy. Depositing organization: Rega Institute for Medical Research. Publication: REGA-SIGN: Development of a Novel Set of NanoBRET-Based G Protein Biosensors. Boon K, Vanalken N, Meyen E, Schols D, Van Loy T. Biosensors (Basel). 2023 Jul 28;13(8):767. doi: 10.3390/bios13080767. PubMed 37622853.
Backbone
  Vector backbone: pcDNA3.1
  Vector type: Mammalian Expression
Growth in bacteria
  Bacterial resistance: Ampicillin, 100 μg/mL
  Growth temperature: 37°C
  Growth strain: NEB Stable
  Copy number: High Copy
Gene/Insert
  Gene/Insert name: GNG2
  Species: H. sapiens (human)
  Mutation: N-terminally tagged with LSS-mKATE2
  Entrez Gene: GNG2 (a.k.a. HG3F1)
  Cloning method: Unknown
Terms and licenses: Academic/Nonprofit Terms; Industry Terms: Not Available to Industry
How to cite: pcDNA3.1(+)Gγ2-LSS-mKATE2(N) was a gift from Dominique Schols & Tom Van Loy (Addgene plasmid # 207160 ; http://n2t.net/addgene:207160 ; RRID:Addgene_207160)
