[The description below was written by a language model from this plasmid's Addgene catalogue record and pLannotate feature annotations shown in this document.]
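Description:
pcDNA3.1(+)Gγ2-LSS-mKATE2(N) is a mammalian expression plasmid built on the pcDNA3.1 backbone. It encodes the human G protein γ2 subunit (GNG2) fused at its N-terminus to the long-Stokes-shift red fluorescent protein LSS-mKate2. In the 6,287 nt sequenced record, the LSS-mKate2 coding region is followed directly by the GNG2 coding region, forming a single fusion open reading frame. The automated annotation matched GNG2 to the bovine protein entry, whereas the catalogue lists the insert as human. Expression is driven by the human cytomegalovirus immediate early enhancer and promoter and terminated by the bovine growth hormone polyadenylation signal. A T7 promoter sits just upstream of the insert and could be used for in vitro transcription or sequencing.

The plasmid is propagated in E. coli through a high-copy ColE1/pUC-type origin and selected with ampicillin via the β-lactamase gene. An f1 origin is also present. An SV40 early promoter drives a neomycin phosphotransferase cassette ending in an SV40 poly(A) signal, which allows selection of stably transfected mammalian cells. Small annotated fragments such as the truncated HIV-1 LTR, ble, lacI and the lac promoter and operator are short sequence matches or backbone remnants, not functional payload.

The construct is one component of REGA-SIGN, a set of NanoBRET-based G protein biosensors. The tagged Gγ2 is meant to be paired with one of the Gα (GNA) constructs from the same set, with LSS-mKate2 presumably acting as the fluorescent energy acceptor for a luciferase donor on the partner subunit. Changes in BRET between the two subunits would then report heterotrimeric G protein activation in living cells, for example downstream of receptor stimulation.
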