Features (pLannotate 1.2.2; 21 found; start..end, strand, type, name):
     28..80      -  misc_feature   bom (fragment): basis of mobility region from pBR322
    235..614     +  enhancer       CMV enhancer: human cytomegalovirus immediate early enhancer
    615..818     +  promoter       CMV promoter: human cytomegalovirus (CMV) immediate early promoter
    814..847     +  LTR            5' LTR (truncated) (fragment): truncated 5' long terminal repeat (LTR) from HIV-1
    863..881     +  promoter       T7 promoter: promoter for bacteriophage T7 RNA polymerase
    926..1624    +  CDS            LSS-mKate2: LSS-mKate2 is a basic (constitutively fluorescent) long stokes shift fluorescent protein published in 2010, derived from Entacmaea quadricolor. It has very low acid sensitivity.
   1625..1837    +  CDS            GNG2 (sequence withheld): GBG2_BOVIN - Experimental evidence at protein level: Swiss-Prot protein existence level 1. Guanine nucleotide-binding proteins (G proteins) are involved as a modulator or transducer in various transmembrane signaling systems. The beta and gamma chains are required for the GTPase activity, for replacement of GDP by GTP, and for G protein-effector interaction. From Bos taurus (Bovine).
   1884..2108    +  polyA_signal   bGH poly(A) signal: bovine growth hormone polyadenylation signal
   2112..2133    +  promoter       SV40 promoter (fragment): SV40 enhancer and early promoter
   2154..2582    +  rep_origin     f1 ori (sequence partly withheld): f1 bacteriophage origin of replication; arrow indicates direction of (+) strand synthesis
   2596..2925    +  promoter       SV40 promoter: SV40 enhancer and early promoter
   2992..3783    +  CDS            neo: KKA2_KLEPN - Also known as kan, nptII. Experimental evidence at protein level: Swiss-Prot protein existence level 1. Resistance to kanamycin, neomycin, paromomycin, ribostamycin, butirosin and gentamicin B. From Klebsiella pneumoniae.
   3807..3965    +  CDS            ble (fragment): BLE_KLEPN - Experimental evidence at protein level: Swiss-Prot protein existence level 1. Binding protein with a strong affinity to the bleomycin family of antibiotics. Binds to CL990; an antimitotic-antibiotic compound. From Klebsiella pneumoniae.
   3960..4081    +  polyA_signal   SV40 poly(A) signal: SV40 polyadenylation signal
   4154..4170    -  protein_bind   lac operator: The lac repressor binds to the lac operator to inhibit transcription in E. coli. This inhibition can be relieved by adding lactose or isopropyl-β-D-thiogalactopyranoside (IPTG). lac repressor encoded by lacI
   4178..4208    -  promoter       lac promoter: promoter for the E. coli lac operon
   4223..4244    -  protein_bind   CAP binding site: CAP binding activates transcription in the presence of cAMP. E. coli catabolite activator protein
   4257..4349    -  CDS            lacI (fragment): lac repressor; lacI; The lac repressor binds to the lac operator to inhibit transcription in E. coli. This inhibition can be relieved by adding lactose or isopropyl-β-D-thiogalactopyranoside (IPTG).
   4532..5120    -  rep_origin     ori: high-copy-number ColE1/pMB1/pBR322/pUC origin of replication
   5291..6151    -  CDS            AmpR: β-lactamase; bla; confers resistance to ampicillin, carbenicillin, and related antibiotics
   6152..6256    -  promoter       AmpR promoter: bla
>Addgene plasmid #207160 | pcDNA3.1(+)Gγ2-LSS-mKATE2(N) | addgene full sequence | sequence record 410278 | Addgene NGS Result
GACGGATCGGGAGATCTCCCGATCCCCTATGGTGCACTCTCAGTACAATCTGCTCTGATGCCGCATAGTT
AAGCCAGTATCTGCTCCCTGCTTGTGTGTTGGAGGTCGCTGAGTAGTGCGCGAGCAAAATTTAAGCTACA
ACAAGGCAAGGCTTGACCGACAATTGCATGAAGAATCTGCTTAGGGTTAGGCGTTTTGCGCTGCTTCGCG
ATGTACGGGCCAGATATACGCGTTGACATTGATTATTGACTAGTTATTAATAGTAATCAATTACGGGGTC
ATTAGTTCATAGCCCATATATGGAGTTCCGCGTTACATAACTTACGGTAAATGGCCCGCCTGGCTGACCG
CCCAACGACCCCCGCCCATTGACGTCAATAATGACGTATGTTCCCATAGTAACGCCAATAGGGACTTTCC
ATTGACGTCAATGGGTGGAGTATTTACGGTAAACTGCCCACTTGGCAGTACATCAAGTGTATCATATGCC
AAGTACGCCCCCTATTGACGTCAATGACGGTAAATGGCCCGCCTGGCATTATGCCCAGTACATGACCTTA
TGGGACTTTCCTACTTGGCAGTACATCTACGTATTAGTCATCGCTATTACCATGGTGATGCGGTTTTGGC
AGTACATCAATGGGCGTGGATAGCGGTTTGACTCACGGGGATTTCCAAGTCTCCACCCCATTGACGTCAA
TGGGAGTTTGTTTTGGCACCAAAATCAACGGGACTTTCCAAAATGTCGTAACAACTCCGCCCCATTGACG
CAAATGGGCGGTAGGCGTGTACGGTGGGAGGTCTATATAAGCAGAGCTCTCTGGCTAACTAGAGAACCCA
CTGCTTACTGGCTTATCGAAATTAATACGACTCACTATAGGGAGACCCAAGCTGGCTAGCGTTTAAACTT
AAGCTTGGTACCACCATGAGCGAGCTGATTAAGGAGAACATGCACATGAAGCTGTACATGGAAGGCACCG
TGAACAACCACCACTTCAAGTGCACATCCGAGGGCGAAGGCAAGCCCTACGAGGGCACCCAGACCATGAG
AATCAAGGTGGTCGAGGGCGGCCCTCTACCCTTCGCCTTCGACATCTTGGCTACCAGCTTCATGTACGGC
AGCTACACCTTCATCAACCACACCCAGGGCATCCCCGACTTCTTTAAGCAGTCCTTCCCTGAGGGCTTCA
CATGGGAGAGAGTCACCACATACGAAGACGGGGGCGTGCTGACCGCTACCCAGGACACCAGCCTCCAGGA
CGGTTGCCTCATCTACAACGTCAAGATCAGAGGGGTGAACTTCACATCCAACGGCCCTGTGATGCAGAAG
AAAACACTCGGCTGGGAGGCCGGCACCGAGATGCTGTACCCCGCTGACGGCGGCCTGGAAGGCAGATCTG
ACGACGCCCTGAAGCTCGTGGGCGGGGGCCACCTGATCTGCAACTTGAAGAGCACATACAGATCCAAGAA
ACCCGCTAAGAATCTCAAGGTGCCCGGCGTCTACTATGTGGACCGAAGACTGGAAAGAATCAAGGAGGCC
GACAAAGAGACCTACGTCGAGCAGCACGAGGTGGCTGTGGCCAGATACTGCGACCTCCCTAGCAAACTGG
GGCACAAGCTTAAT
[213 nt withheld, positions 1625-1837]
TAACTCGAGTCTAGAGGGCCCGTTTAAACCCGCTGATCAGCCTCGACTGTGCCTTCTAGTTGCCAGCCAT
CTGTTGTTTGCCCCTCCCCCGTGCCTTCCTTGACCCTGGAAGGTGCCACTCCCACTGTCCTTTCCTAATA
AAATGAGGAAATTGCATCGCATTGTCTGAGTAGGTGTCATTCTATTCTGGGGGGTGGGGTGGGGCAGGAC
AGCAAGGGGGAGGATTGGGAAGACAATAGCAGGCATGCTGGGGATGCGGTGGGCTCTATGGCTTCTGAGG
CGGAAAGAACCAGCTGGGGCTCTAGGGGGTATCCCC
[124 nt withheld, positions 2154-2277]
C
[91 nt withheld, positions 2279-2369]
A
[49 nt withheld, positions 2371-2419]
CCTTTGACGTTGGAGTCCACGTTCTTT
[37 nt withheld, positions 2447-2483]
ACCCTATCTCGGTCTATTCTTTTGATTTATAAGGGATTTTGCCGATTTCGGCCTATTGGTTAAAAAATGA
GCTGATTTAACAAAAATTTAACGCGAATTAATTCTGTGGAATGTGTGTCAGTTAGGGTGTGGAAAGTCCC
CAGGCTCCCCAGCAGGCAGAAGTATGCAAAGCATGCATCTCAATTAGTCAGCAACCAGGTGTGGAAAGTC
CCCAGGCTCCCCAGCAGGCAGAAGTATGCAAAGCATGCATCTCAATTAGTCAGCAACCATAGTCCCGCCC
CTAACTCCGCCCATCCCGCCCCTAACTCCGCCCAGTTCCGCCCATTCTCCGCCCCATGGCTGACTAATTT
TTTTTATTTATGCAGAGGCCGAGGCCGCCTCTGCCTCTGAGCTATTCCAGAAGTAGTGAGGAGGCTTTTT
TGGAGGCCTAGGCTTTTGCAAAAAGCTCCCGGGAGCTTGTATATCCATTTTCGGATCTGATCAAGAGACA
GGATGAGGATCGTTTCGCATGATTGAACAAGATGGATTGCACGCAGGTTCTCCGGCCGCTTGGGTGGAGA
GGCTATTCGGCTATGACTGGGCACAACAGACAATCGGCTGCTCTGATGCCGCCGTGTTCCGGCTGTCAGC
GCAGGGGCGCCCGGTTCTTTTTGTCAAGACCGACCTGTCCGGTGCCCTGAATGAACTGCAGGACGAGGCA
GCGCGGCTATCGTGGCTGGCCACGACGGGCGTTCCTTGCGCAGCTGTGCTCGACGTTGTCACTGAAGCGG
GAAGGGACTGGCTGCTATTGGGCGAAGTGCCGGGGCAGGATCTCCTGTCATCTCACCTTGCTCCTGCCGA
GAAAGTATCCATCATGGCTGATGCAATGCGGCGGCTGCATACGCTTGATCCGGCTACCTGCCCATTCGAC
CACCAAGCGAAACATCGCATCGAGCGAGCACGTACTCGGATGGAAGCCGGTCTTGTCGATCAGGATGATC
TGGACGAAGAGCATCAGGGGCTCGCGCCAGCCGAACTGTTCGCCAGGCTCAAGGCGCGCATGCCCGACGG
CGAGGATCTCGTCGTGACCCATGGCGATGCCTGCTTGCCGAATATCATGGTGGAAAATGGCCGCTTTTCT
GGATTCATCGACTGTGGCCGGCTGGGTGTGGCGGACCGCTATCAGGACATAGCGTTGGCTACCCGTGATA
TTGCTGAAGAGCTTGGCGGCGAATGGGCTGACCGCTTCCTCGTGCTTTACGGTATCGCCGCTCCCGATTC
GCAGCGCATCGCCTTCTATCGCCTTCTTGACGAGTTCTTCTGAGCGGGACTCTGGGGTTCGAAATGACCG
ACCAAGCGACGCCCAACCTGCCATCACGAGATTTCGATTCCACCGCCGCCTTCTATGAAAGGTTGGGCTT
CGGAATCGTTTTCCGGGACGCCGGCTGGATGATCCTCCAGCGCGGGGATCTCATGCTGGAGTTCTTCGCC
CACCCCAACTTGTTTATTGCAGCTTATAATGGTTACAAATAAAGCAATAGCATCACAAATTTCACAAATA
AAGCATTTTTTTCACTGCATTCTAGTTGTGGTTTGTCCAAACTCATCAATGTATCTTATCATGTCTGTAT
ACCGTCGACCTCTAGCTAGAGCTTGGCGTAATCATGGTCATAGCTGTTTCCTGTGTGAAATTGTTATCCG
CTCACAATTCCACACAACATACGAGCCGGAAGCATAAAGTGTAAAGCCTGGGGTGCCTAATGAGTGAGCT
AACTCACATTAATTGCGTTGCGCTCACTGCCCGCTTTCCAGTCGGGAAACCTGTCGTGCCAGCTGCATTA
ATGAATCGGCCAACGCGCGGGGAGAGGCGGTTTGCGTATTGGGCGCTCTTCCGCTTCCTCGCTCACTGAC
TCGCTGCGCTCGGTCGTTCGGCTGCGGCGAGCGGTATCAGCTCACTCAAAGGCGGTAATACGGTTATCCA
CAGAATCAGGGGATAACGCAGGAAAGAACATGTGAGCAAAAGGCCAGCAAAAGGCCAGGAACCGTAAAAA
GGCCGCGTTGCTGGCGTTTTTCCATAGGCTCCGCCCCCCTGACGAGCATCACAAAAATCGACGCTCAAGT
CAGAGGTGGCGAAACCCGACAGGACTATAAAGATACCAGGCGTTTCCCCCTGGAAGCTCCCTCGTGCGCT
CTCCTGTTCCGACCCTGCCGCTTACCGGATACCTGTCCGCCTTTCTCCCTTCGGGAAGCGTGGCGCTTTC
TCATAGCTCACGCTGTAGGTATCTCAGTTCGGTGTAGGTCGTTCGCTCCAAGCTGGGCTGTGTGCACGAA
CCCCCCGTTCAGCCCGACCGCTGCGCCTTATCCGGTAACTATCGTCTTGAGTCCAACCCGGTAAGACACG
ACTTATCGCCACTGGCAGCAGCCACTGGTAACAGGATTAGCAGAGCGAGGTATGTAGGCGGTGCTACAGA
GTTCTTGAAGTGGTGGCCTAACTACGGCTACACTAGAAGAACAGTATTTGGTATCTGCGCTCTGCTGAAG
CCAGTTACCTTCGGAAAAAGAGTTGGTAGCTCTTGATCCGGCAAACAAACCACCGCTGGTAGCGGTGGTT
TTTTTGTTTGCAAGCAGCAGATTACGCGCAGAAAAAAAGGATCTCAAGAAGATCCTTTGATCTTTTCTAC
GGGGTCTGACGCTCAGTGGAACGAAAACTCACGTTAAGGGATTTTGGTCATGAGATTATCAAAAAGGATC
TTCACCTAGATCCTTTTAAATTAAAAATGAAGTTTTAAATCAATCTAAAGTATATATGAGTAAACTTGGT
CTGACAGTTACCAATGCTTAATCAGTGAGGCACCTATCTCAGCGATCTGTCTATTTCGTTCATCCATAGT
TGCCTGACTCCCCGTCGTGTAGATAACTACGATACGGGAGGGCTTACCATCTGGCCCCAGTGCTGCAATG
ATACCGCGAGACCCACGCTCACCGGCTCCAGATTTATCAGCAATAAACCAGCCAGCCGGAAGGGCCGAGC
GCAGAAGTGGTCCTGCAACTTTATCCGCCTCCATCCAGTCTATTAATTGTTGCCGGGAAGCTAGAGTAAG
TAGTTCGCCAGTTAATAGTTTGCGCAACGTTGTTGCCATTGCTACAGGCATCGTGGTGTCACGCTCGTCG
TTTGGTATGGCTTCATTCAGCTCCGGTTCCCAACGATCAAGGCGAGTTACATGATCCCCCATGTTGTGCA
AAAAAGCGGTTAGCTCCTTCGGTCCTCCGATCGTTGTCAGAAGTAAGTTGGCCGCAGTGTTATCACTCAT
GGTTATGGCAGCACTGCATAATTCTCTTACTGTCATGCCATCCGTAAGATGCTTTTCTGTGACTGGTGAG
TACTCAACCAAGTCATTCTGAGAATAGTGTATGCGGCGACCGAGTTGCTCTTGCCCGGCGTCAATACGGG
ATAATACCGCGCCACATAGCAGAACTTTAAAAGTGCTCATCATTGGAAAACGTTCTTCGGGGCGAAAACT
CTCAAGGATCTTACCGCTGTTGAGATCCAGTTCGATGTAACCCACTCGTGCACCCAACTGATCTTCAGCA
TCTTTTACTTTCACCAGCGTTTCTGGGTGAGCAAAAACAGGAAGGCAAAATGCCGCAAAAAAGGGAATAA
GGGCGACACGGAAATGTTGAATACTCATACTCTTCCTTTTTCAATATTATTGAAGCATTTATCAGGGTTA
TTGTCTCATGAGCGGATACATATTTGAATGTATTTAGAAAAATAAACAAATAGGGGTTCCGCGCACATTT
CCCCGAAAAGTGCCACCTGACGTC
